>Addgene plasmid #126671 | pET His10-Draper delta ITAM | addgene full sequence | sequence record 251773 | Addgene NGS Result
CATGAGCCCGAAGTGGCGAGCCCGATCTTCCCCATCGGTGATGTCGGCGATATAGGCGCCAGCAACCGCA
CCTGTGGCGCCGGTGATGCCGGCCACGATGCGTCCGGCGTAGAGGATCGAGATCTCGATCCCGCGAAATT
AATACGACTCACTATAGGGGAATTGTGAGCGGATAACAATTCCCCTCTAGAAATAATTTTGTTTAACTTT
AAGAAGGAGATATACCATGGGCAGCAGCCATCATCATCATCATCATCATCACCATCACAGCAGCGGCCTG
GTGCCGCGCGGCAGCCATATGGCTAGCATGACTGGTGGACAGCAAATGGGTCGCGGATCCCGCCGACGTG
TGTCCAATCTAAAAACCGAAATCGCCCATGTACACTACACCCATGATACGAATCCCCCGAGCTGGCCGCC
CAACCACAACTTCGACAATCCCGTGTACGGCATGCAGGCGGAAACGCGTCTCCTGCCCAACAATATGCGT
TCCAAGATGAACAACTTTGACCAGAGGAGCACGATGAGCACGGACTACGGCGATGACTGCAATGCCAGTG
GCAGGGTGGGTAGCTATTCGATCAACTACAACCACGACCTGCTAACGAAGAACTTGAACGCGGACCGGAC
CAATCCGATTGTGTACAACGAATCCCTCAAAGAGGAGCATGTCTTCGACGAGATCAAGCACAAGGAGGGC
TACAAGGATCCCGATGAATTCGATCACCTGGACTACTCACGACCCAGCACCTCGCAGAAGCCGCACTACC
ACCGCATGAACGACGCCATGCTCAACATCAACCAGGACGAGGAGAAGCCCAGCAACGTGAAGAACATGAC
TGTGCTGCTGAACAAACCGCTGCCGCCCACGGAACCGGAGCCACAACACGAGTGCTTCGACAACACGAAC
ACCAACCTGGACAACGTGTCGACGGCGTCGCCTAGTTCCAGTCCGAAATTTCTAAAGTAAGAATTCGAGC
TCCGTCGACAAGCTTGCGGCCGCACTCGAGCACCACCACCACCACCACTGAGATCCGGCTGCTAACAAAG
CCCGAAAGGAAGCTGAGTTGGCTGCTGCCACCGCTGAGCAATAACTAGCATAACCCCTTGGGGCCTCTAA
ACGGGTCTTGAGGGGTTTTTTGCTGAAAGGAGGAACTATATCCGGATTGGCGAATGGG
[124 nt withheld, positions 1179-1302]
C
[91 nt withheld, positions 1304-1394]
A
[49 nt withheld, positions 1396-1444]
CCTTTGACGTTGGAGTCCACGTTCTTT
[37 nt withheld, positions 1472-1508]
ACCCTATCTCGGTCTATTCTTTTGATTTATAAGGGATTTTGCCGATTTCGGCCTATTGGTTAAAAAATGA
GCTGATTTAACAAAAATTTAACGCGAATTTTAACAAAATATTAACGCTTACAATTTAGGTGGCACTTTTC
GGGGAAATGTGCGCGGAACCCCTATTTGTTTATTTTTCTAAATACATTCAAATATGTATCCGCTCATGAA
TTAATTCTTAGAAAAACTCATCGAGCATCAAATGAAACTGCAATTTATTCATATCAGGATTATCAATACC
ATATTTTTGAAAAAGCCGTTTCTGTAATGAAGGAGAAAACTCACCGAGGCAGTTCCATAGGATGGCAAGA
TCCTGGTATCGGTCTGCGATTCCGACTCGTCCAACATCAATACAACCTATTAATTTCCCCTCGTCAAAAA
TAAGGTTATCAAGTGAGAAATCACCATGAGTGACGACTGAATCCGGTGAGAATGGCAAAAGTTTATGCAT
TTCTTTCCAGACTTGTTCAACAGGCCAGCCATTACGCTCGTCATCAAAATCACTCGCATCAACCAAACCG
TTATTCATTCGTGATTGCGCCTGAGCGAGACGAAATACGCGATCGCTGTTAAAAGGACAATTACAAACAG
GAATCGAATGCAACCGGCGCAGGAACACTGCCAGCGCATCAACAATATTTTCACCTGAATCAGGATATTC
TTCTAATACCTGGAATGCTGTTTTCCCGGGGATCGCAGTGGTGAGTAACCATGCATCATCAGGAGTACGG
ATAAAATGCTTGATGGTCGGAAGAGGCATAAATTCCGTCAGCCAGTTTAGTCTGACCATCTCATCTGTAA
CATCATTGGCAACGCTACCTTTGCCATGTTTCAGAAACAACTCTGGCGCATCGGGCTTCCCATACAATCG
ATAGATTGTCGCACCTGATTGCCCGACATTATCGCGAGCCCATTTATACCCATATAAATCAGCATCCATG
TTGGAATTTAATCGCGGCCTAGAGCAAGACGTTTCCCGTTGAATATGGCTCATAACACCCCTTGTATTAC
TGTTTATGTAAGCAGACAGTTTTATTGTTCATGACCAAAATCCCTTAACGTGAGTTTTCGTTCCACTGAG
CGTCAGACCCCGTAGAAAAGATCAAAGGATCTTCTTGAGATCCTTTTTTTCTGCGCGTAATCTGCTGCTT
GCAAACAAAAAAACCACCGCTACCAGCGGTGGTTTGTTTGCCGGATCAAGAGCTACCAACTCTTTTTCCG
AAGGTAACTGGCTTCAGCAGAGCGCAGATACCAAATACTGTCCTTCTAGTGTAGCCGTAGTTAGGCCACC
ACTTCAAGAACTCTGTAGCACCGCCTACATACCTCGCTCTGCTAATCCTGTTACCAGTGGCTGCTGCCAG
TGGCGATAAGTCGTGTCTTACCGGGTTGGACTCAAGACGATAGTTACCGGATAAGGCGCAGCGGTCGGGC
TGAACGGGGGGTTCGTGCACACAGCCCAGCTTGGAGCGAACGACCTACACCGAACTGAGATACCTACAGC
GTGAGCTATGAGAAAGCGCCACGCTTCCCGAAGGGAGAAAGGCGGACAGGTATCCGGTAAGCGGCAGGGT
CGGAACAGGAGAGCGCACGAGGGAGCTTCCAGGGGGAAACGCCTGGTATCTTTATAGTCCTGTCGGGTTT
CGCCACCTCTGACTTGAGCGTCGATTTTTGTGATGCTCGTCAGGGGGGCGGAGCCTATGGAAAAACGCCA
GCAACGCGGCCTTTTTACGGTTCCTGGCCTTTTGCTGGCCTTTTGCTCACATGTTCTTTCCTGCGTTATC
CCCTGATTCTGTGGATAACCGTATTACCGCCTTTGAGTGAGCTGATACCGCTCGCCGCAGCCGAACGACC
GAGCGCAGCGAGTCAGTGAGCGAGGAAGCGGAAGAGCGCCTGATGCGGTATTTTCTCCTTACGCATCTGT
GCGGTATTTCACACCGCAATGGTGCACTCTCAGTACAATCTGCTCTGATGCCGCATAGTTAAGCCAGTAT
ACACTCCGCTATCGCTACGTGACTGGGTCATGGCTGCGCCCCGACACCCGCCAACACCCGCTGACGCGCC
CTGACGGGCTTGTCTGCTCCCGGCATCCGCTTACAGACAAGCTGTGACCGTCTCCGGGAGCTGCATGTGT
CAGAGGTTTTCACCGTCATCACCGAAACGCGCGAGGCAGCTGCGGTAAAGCTCATCAGCGTGGTCGTGAA
GCGATTCACAGATGTCTGCCTGTTCATCCGCGTCCAGCTCGTTGAGTTTCTCCAGAAGCGTTAATGTCTG
GCTTCTGATAAAGCGGGCCATGTTAAGGGCGGTTTTTTCCTGTTTGGTCACTGATGCCTCCGTGTAAGGG
GGATTTCTGTTCATGGGGGTAATGATACCGATGAAACGAGAGAGGATGCTCACGATACGGGTTACTGATG
ATGAACATGCCCGGTTACTGGAACGTTGTGAGGGTAAACAACTGGCGGTATGGATGCGGCGGGACCAGAG
AAAAATCACTCAGGGTCAATGCCAGCGCTTCGTTAATACAGATGTAGGTGTTCCACAGGGTAGCCAGCAG
CATCCTGCGATGCAGATCCGGAACATAATGGTGCAGGGCGCTGACTTCCGCGTTTCCAGACTTTACGAAA
CACGGAAACCGAAGACCATTCATGTTGTTGCTCAGGTCGCAGACGTTTTGCAGCAGCAGTCGCTTCACGT
TCGCTCGCGTATCGGTGATTCATTCTGCTAACCAGTAAGGCAACCCCGCCAGCCTAGCCGGGTCCTCAAC
GACAGGAGCACGATCATGCGCACCCGTGGGGCCGCCATGCCGGCGATAATGGCCTGCTTCTCGCCGAAAC
GTTTGGTGGCGGGACCAGTGACGAAGGCTTGAGCGAGGGCGTGCAAGATTCCGAATACCGCAAGCGACAG
GCCGATCATCGTCGCGCTCCAGCGAAAGCGGTCCTCGCCGAAAATGACCCAGAGCGCTGCCGGCACCTGT
CCTACGAGTTGCATGATAAAGAAGACAGTCATAAGTGCGGCGACGATAGTCATGCCCCGCGCCCACCGGA
AGGAGCTGACTGGGTTGAAGGCTCTCAAGGGCATCGGTCGAGATCCCGGTGCCTAATGAGTGAGCTAACT
TACATTAATTGCGTTGCGCTCACTGCCCGCTTTCCAGTCGGGAAACCTGTCGTGCCAGCTGCATTAATGA
ATCGGCCAACGCGCGGGGAGAGGCGGTTTGCGTATTGGGCGCCAGGGTGGTTTTTCTTTTCACCAGTGAG
ACGGGCAACAGCTGATTGCCCTTCACCGCCTGGCCCTGAGAGAGTTGCAGCAAGCGGTCCACGCTGGTTT
GCCCCAGCAGGCGAAAATCCTGTTTGATGGTGGTTAACGGCGGGATATAACATGAGCTGTCTTCGGTATC
GTCGTATCCCACTACCGAGATATCCGCACCAACGCGCAGCCCGGACTCGGTAATGGCGCGCATTGCGCCC
AGCGCCATCTGATCGTTGGCAACCAGCATCGCAGTGGGAACGATGCCCTCATTCAGCATTTGCATGGTTT
GTTGAAAACCGGACATGGCACTCCAGTCGCCTTCCCGTTCCGCTATCGGCTGAATTTGATTGCGAGTGAG
ATATTTATGCCAGCCAGCCAGACGCAGACGCGCCGAGACAGAACTTAATGGGCCCGCTAACAGCGCGATT
TGCTGGTGACCCAATGCGACCAGATGCTCCACGCCCAGTCGCGTACCGTCTTCATGGGAGAAAATAATAC
TGTTGATGGGTGTCTGGTCAGAGACATCAAGAAATAACGCCGGAACATTAGTGCAGGCAGCTTCCACAGC
AATGGCATCCTGGTCATCCAGCGGATAGTTAATGATCAGCCCACTGACGCGTTGCGCGAGAAGATTGTGC
ACCGCCGCTTTACAGGCTTCGACGCCGCTTCGTTCTACCATCGACACCACCACGCTGGCACCCAGTTGAT
CGGCGCGAGATTTAATCGCCGCGACAATTTGCGACGGCGCGTGCAGGGCCAGACTGGAGGTGGCAACGCC
AATCAGCAACGACTGTTTGCCCGCCAGTTGTTGTGCCACGCGGTTGGGAATGTAATTCAGCTCCGCCATC
GCCGCTTCCACTTTTTCCCGCGTTTTCGCAGAAACGTGGCTGGCCTGGTTCACCACGCGGGAAACGGTCT
GATAAGAGACACCGGCATACTCTGCGACATCGTATAACGTTACTGGTTTCACATTCACCACCCTGAATTG
ACTCTCTTCCGGGCGCTATCATGCCATACCGCGAAAGGTTTTGCGCCATTCGATGGTGTCCGGGATCTCG
ACGCTCTCCCTTATGCGACTCCTGCATTAGGAAGCAGCCCAGTAGTAGGTTGAGGCCGTTGAGCACCGCC
GCCGCAAGGAATGGTGCATGCAAGGAGATGGCGCCCAACAGTCCCCCGGCCACGGGGCCTGCCACCATAC
CCACGCCGAAACAAGCGCT
Features (pLannotate 1.2.2; 22 found; start..end, strand, type, name):
    140..158     +  promoter       T7 promoter: promoter for bacteriophage T7 RNA polymerase
    159..183     +  protein_bind   lac operator: The lac repressor binds to the lac operator to inhibit transcription in E. coli. This inhibition can be relieved by adding lactose or isopropyl-β-D-thiogalactopyranoside (IPTG). lac repressor encoded by lacI
    198..220     +  RBS            RBS: efficient ribosome binding site from bacteriophage T7 gene 10 (Olins and Rangwala, 1989)
    239..256     +  CDS            capTEV™ (fragment): composite tag for in vivo biotinylation, TEV protease cleavage, and 6xHis tagging
    278..295     +  CDS            thrombin site: thrombin recognition and cleavage site
    299..331     +  CDS            T7 tag (gene 10 leader): leader peptide from bacteriophage T7 gene 10 promotes efficient translation in E. coli
    341..967     +  CDS            drpr (fragment): DRPR_DROME - Also known as Megf10. Experimental evidence at protein level: Swiss-Prot protein existence level 1. [Isoform A]: Potently inhibits glial cell engulfment of axonal debris produced following axonal injury. From Drosophila melanogaster (Fruit fly).
   1011..1028    +  CDS            9xHis (fragment): 9xHis affinity tag
   1038..1087    +  CDS            SET1 (fragment): solubility-enhancement tag derived from T7 phage gene 10B
   1095..1142    +  terminator     T7 terminator: transcription terminator for bacteriophage T7 RNA polymerase
   1179..1607    +  rep_origin     f1 ori (sequence partly withheld): f1 bacteriophage origin of replication; arrow indicates direction of (+) strand synthesis
   1660..1717    +  promoter       AmpR promoter (fragment): bla
   1726..2541    -  CDS            KanR: aminoglycoside phosphotransferase; aph(3')-Ia; confers resistance to kanamycin in bacteria or G418 (Geneticin®) in eukaryotes
   2663..3251    +  rep_origin     ori: high-copy-number ColE1/pMB1/pBR322/pUC origin of replication
   3437..3576    -  misc_feature   bom: basis of mobility region from pBR322
   3678..3869    -  CDS            rop: Rop protein, which maintains plasmids at low copy number; rop
   3886..4266    +  CDS            YPB1_ECOLX: Protein predicted: Swiss-Prot protein existence level 4. From Escherichia coli.
   4338..4629    -  CDS            TcR (fragment): tetracycline efflux protein; tet; confers resistance to tetracycline
   4644..4665    -  protein_bind   CAP binding site: CAP binding activates transcription in the presence of cAMP. E. coli catabolite activator protein
   4678..5760    -  CDS            lacI: lac repressor; lacI; The lac repressor binds to the lac operator to inhibit transcription in E. coli. This inhibition can be relieved by adding lactose or isopropyl-β-D-thiogalactopyranoside (IPTG).
   5761..5838    -  promoter       lacI promoter: lacI
   5846..118     -  CDS            TcR (fragment) (across the origin): tetracycline efflux protein; tet; confers resistance to tetracycline
