[The description below was written by a language model from this plasmid's Addgene catalogue record and pLannotate feature annotations shown in this document.]
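Description:
pET His10-Draper delta ITAM is a pET-family bacterial expression plasmid of about 6 kb, built to produce a histidine-tagged mutant fragment of the Drosophila melanogaster engulfment receptor Draper for purification from E. coli. It carries a kanamycin resistance gene (aph(3')-Ia) for selection and replicates from a ColE1/pBR322-type origin. The bom region and the rop gene are also present, and rop keeps copy number low, in agreement with the catalogue's low-copy designation. An f1 origin is present as well, along with short tetracycline-resistance fragments that appear to be nonfunctional backbone remnants.

Expression is driven by a T7 promoter followed immediately by a lac operator and the strong T7 gene 10 ribosome binding site, and the plasmid encodes its own lacI repressor. Transcription therefore depends on T7 RNA polymerase supplied by the host and is held off until induced with IPTG, ending at the T7 terminator. The annotated reading frame begins with a histidine tag; the annotation tool detects only a short His-containing fragment, whereas the name specifies His10. A thrombin cleavage site and the T7 gene 10 leader tag come next, followed by a roughly 630 bp portion of drpr. The catalogue describes the insert as Draper with its cytoplasmic ITAM residues mutated to phenylalanine, which would remove the residues normally phosphorylated in an ITAM signalling motif. A second His-tag fragment is annotated downstream of the insert, but the record does not show whether it is translated in frame. The associated publication concerns spatial control of Draper signalling in apoptotic cell engulfment, where such a protein would suit use as a signalling-deficient comparison, though the record does not give specific assays.
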