Addgene plasmid #126671: pET His10-Draper delta ITAM
Purpose: Expression of His10-Draper delta ITAM mutant for purification from E. coli
Depositing lab: Ron Vale. Depositing organization: University of California, San Francisco (UCSF). Publication: Spatial control of Draper receptor signaling initiates apoptotic cell engulfment. Williamson AP, Vale RD. J Cell Biol. 2018 Nov 5;217(11):3977-3992. doi: 10.1083/jcb.201711175. Epub 2018 Aug 23. PubMed 30139739.
Backbone
  Vector backbone: pET
  Vector type: Bacterial Expression
Growth in bacteria
  Bacterial resistance: Kanamycin, 50 μg/mL
  Growth temperature: 37°C
  Growth strain: DH5alpha
  Copy number: Low Copy
Gene/Insert
  Gene/Insert name: Draper cytoplasmic ITAM residues mutated to Phe
  Mutation: Cytoplasmic ITAM residues mutated to Phe
  Cloning method: Gibson Cloning
  Sequencing primers: 5′ TAATACGACTCACTATAGGG
Terms and licenses: Academic/Nonprofit Terms; Industry Terms: Not Available to Industry
How to cite: pET His10-Draper delta ITAM was a gift from Ron Vale (Addgene plasmid # 126671 ; http://n2t.net/addgene:126671 ; RRID:Addgene_126671)
