>Addgene plasmid #126671 | pET His10-Draper delta ITAM | depositor partial sequence | sequence record 246071 | partial insert sequence
ATGGGCAGCAGCCATCATCATCATCATCATCATCACCATCACAGCAGCGGCCTGGTGCCGCGCGGCAGCC
ATATGGCTAGCATGACTGGTGGACAGCAAATGGGTCGCGGATCCCGCCGACGTGTGTCCAATCTAAAAAC
CGAAATCGCCCATGTACACTACACCCATGATACGAATCCCCCGAGCTGGCCGCCCAACCACAACTTCGAC
AATCCCGTGTACGGCATGCAGGCGGAAACGCGTCTCCTGCCCAACAATATGCGTTCCAAGATGAACAACT
TTGACCAGAGGAGCACGATGAGCACGGACTACGGCGATGACTGCAATGCCAGTGGCAGGGTGGGTAGCTA
TTCGATCAACTACAACCACGACCTGCTAACGAAGAACTTGAACGCGGACCGGACCAATCCGATTGTGTAC
AACGAATCCCTCAAAGAGGAGCATGTCTTCGACGAGATCAAGCACAAGGAGGGCTACAAGGATCCCGATG
AATTCGATCACCTGGACTACTCACGACCCAGCACCTCGCAGAAGCCGCACTACCACCGCATGAACGACGC
CATGCTCAACATCAACCAGGACGAGGAGAAGCCCAGCAACGTGAAGAACATGACTGTGCTGCTGAACAAA
CCGCTGCCGCCCACGGAACCGGAGCCACAACACGAGTGCTTCGACAACACGAACACCAACCTGGACAACG
TGTCGACGGCGTCGCCTAGTTCCAGTCCGAAATTTCTAAAGTAAGAATTCGAGCTCCGTCGACAAGCTTG
C
